Addgene plasmid #56489: sfGFP-Vimentin-7
Purpose: Localization: Intermediate Filaments, Excitation: 485, Emission: 507
Depositing lab: Michael Davidson. Depositing organization: Florida State University, Tallahassee.
Backbone
  Vector backbone: sfGFP
  Backbone size w/o insert (bp): 4750
  Vector type: Mammalian Expression
  Selectable markers: Neomycin (select with G418)
Growth in bacteria
  Bacterial resistance: Kanamycin, 50 μg/mL
  Growth temperature: 37°C
  Growth strain: DH5alpha
  Copy number: High Copy
Gene/Insert
  Gene/Insert name: Vimentin (alt name: NM_003380.3)
  Species: H. sapiens (human)
  Entrez Gene: VIM
  Promoter: CMV
  Tag / fusion protein: sfGFP (C terminal on backbone)
  Cloning method: Unknown
  Sequencing primers: 5′ CMV-F; 3′ SV40pA-R
Terms and licenses: Academic/Nonprofit Terms; Industry Terms
Depositor comments: . Excitation = 485; Emission = 507
How to cite: sfGFP-Vimentin-7 was a gift from Michael Davidson (Addgene plasmid # 56489 ; http://n2t.net/addgene:56489 ; RRID:Addgene_56489)
