[The description below was written by a language model from this plasmid's Addgene catalogue record.]
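Description:
sfGFP-Vimentin-7 is a mammalian expression plasmid that produces human vimentin (VIM) fused to superfolder GFP, serving as a fluorescent marker for intermediate filaments. It is built on an sfGFP backbone of about 4.75 kb (excluding the insert). The plasmid is maintained at high copy in E. coli under kanamycin selection, and it carries a neomycin resistance marker so that transfected mammalian cells can be selected with G418, which allows stable lines to be derived as well as transient expression. The record provides no feature table, so the origin of replication and other backbone elements are not itemised. The listed 3′ sequencing primer suggests an SV40 polyadenylation signal downstream of the fusion.

Expression is driven by the CMV promoter, a strong constitutive viral promoter active in most cultured mammalian cell types. The sfGFP tag is supplied by the backbone and sits at the C terminus of vimentin, so the vimentin coding sequence is read first and continues into the fluorescent protein. The "7" in the name may refer to the linker between the two parts, but the record does not state this, and the cloning method is recorded as unknown. Superfolder GFP is a robustly folding GFP variant, with excitation and emission listed here as 485 nm and 507 nm, compatible with standard green filter sets. When expressed, the fusion is intended to incorporate into the vimentin network, making the construct useful for imaging intermediate filament organisation and dynamics, and as a localisation reference in fluorescence microscopy.
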