>Addgene plasmid #56489 | sfGFP-Vimentin-7 | depositor partial sequence | sequence record 87382 | insert sequence
GCGCTACCGGACTCAGATCTCGAGCTCAAGCTTCGAATTCCCATGTCCACCAGGTCCGTGTCCTCGTCCT
CCTACCGCAGGATGTTCGGCGGCCCGGGCACCGCGAGCCGGCCGAGCTCCAGCCGGAGCTACGTGACTAC
GTCCACCCGCACCTACAGCCTGGGCAGCGCGCTGCGCCCCAGCACCAGCCGCAGCCTCTACGCCTCGTCC
CCGGGCGGCGTGTATGCCACGCGCTCCTCTGCCGTGCGCCTGCGGAGCAGCGTGCCCGGGGTGCGGCTCC
TGCAGGACTCGGTGGACTTCTCGCTGGCCGACGCCATCAACACCGAGTTCAAGAACACCCGCACCAACGA
GAAGGTGGAGCTGCAGGAGCTGAATGACCGCTTCGCCAACTACATCGACAAGGTGCGCTTCCTGGAGCAG
CAGAATAAGATCCTGCTGGCCGAGCTCGAGCAGCTCAAGGGCCAAGGCAAGTCGCGCCTGGGGGACCTCT
ACGAGGAGGAGATGCGGGAGCTGCGCCGGCAGGTGGACCAGCTAACCAACGACAAAGCCCGCGTCGAGGT
GGAGCGCGACAACCTGGCCGAGGACATCATGCGCCTCCGGGAGAAATTGCAGGAGGAGATGCTTCAGAGA
GAGGAAGCCGAAAACACCCTGCAATCTTTCAGACAGGATGTTGACAATGCGTCTCTGGCACGTCTTGACC
TTGAACGCAAAGTGGAATCTTTGCAAGAAGAGATTGCCTTTTTGAAGAAACTCCACGAAGAGGAAATCCA
GGAGCTGCAGGCTCAGATTCAGGAACAGCATGTCCAAATCGATGTGGATGTTTCCAAGCCTGACCTCACG
GCTGCCCTGCGTGACGTACGTCAGCAATATGAAAGTGTGGCTGCCAAGAACCTGCAGGAGGCAGAAGAAT
GGTACAAATCCAAGTTTGCTGACCTCTCTGAGGCTGCCAACCGGAACAATGACGCCCTGCGCCAGGCAAA
GCAGGAGTCCACTGAGTACCGGAGACAGGTGCAGTCCCTCACCTGTGAAGTGGATGCCCTTAAAGGAACC
AATGAGTCCCTGGAACGCCAGATGCGTGAAATGGAAGAGAACTTTGCCGTTGAAGCTGCTAACTACCAAG
ACACTATTGGCCGCCTGCAGGATGAGATTCAGAATATGAAGGAGGAAATGGCTCGTCACCTTCGTGAATA
CCAAGACCTGCTCAATGTTAAGATGGCCCTTGACATTGAGATTGCCACCTACAGGAAGCTGCTGGAAGGC
GAGGAGAGCAGGATTTCTCTGCCTCTTCCAAACTTTTCCTCCCTGAACCTGAGGGAAACTAATCTGGATT
CACTCCCTCTGGTTGATACCCACTCAAAAAGGACACTTCTGATTAAGACGGTTGAAACTAGAGATGGACA
GGTTATCAACGAAACTTCTCAGCATCACGATGACCTTGAAGGGGATCCACCGGTCGCCACCATGGTGAGC
AAGGGCGAGGAGCTGTTCACCGGGGTGGTGCCCATCCTGGTCGAGCTGGACGGCGACGTAAACGGCCACA
AGTTCAGCGTGCGCGGCGAGGGCGAGGGCGATGCCACCAACGGCAAGCTGACCCTGAAGTTCATCTGCAC
CACCGGCAAGCTGCCCGTGCCCTGGCCCACCCTCGTGACCACCCTGACCTACGGCGTGCAGTGCTTCAGC
CGCTACCCCGACCACATGAAGCGCCACGACTTCTTCAAGTCCGCCATGCCCGAAGGCTACGTCCAGGAGC
GCACCATCAGCTTCAAGGACGACGGCACCTACAAGACCCGCGCCGAGGTGAAGTTCGAGGGCGACACCCT
GGTGAACCGCATCGAGCTGAAGGGCATCGACTTCAAGGAGGACGGCAACATCCTGGGGCACAAGCTGGAG
TACAACTTCAACAGCCACAACGTCTATATCACCGCCGACAAGCAGAAGAACGGCATCAAGGCCAACTTCA
AGATCCGCCACAACGTGGAGGACGGCAGCGTGCAGCTCGCCGACCACTACCAGCAGAACACCCCCATCGG
CGACGGCCCCGTGCTGCTGCCCGACAACCACTACCTGAGCACCCAGTCCGTGCTGAGCAAAGACCCCAAC
GAGAAGCGCGATCACATGGTCCTGCTGGAGTTCGTGACCGCCGCCGGGATCACTCACGGCATGGACGAGC
TGTACAAGTAAGCGGCCGCGACTCTAGATCATAATCAGCC
