>Addgene plasmid #56489 | sfGFP-Vimentin-7 | addgene partial sequence | sequence record 119725 | EGFP-N 5'-CGTCGCCGTCCAGCTCGACCAG-3'
CCCTTGCTCACCATGGTGGCGACCGGTGGATCCCCTTCAAGGTCATCGTGATGCTGAGAAGTTTCGTTGA
TAACCTGTCCATCTCTAGTTTCAACCGTCTTAATCAGAAGTGTCCTTTTTGAGTGGGTATCAACCAGAGG
GAGTGAATCCAGATTAGTTTCCCTCAGGTTCAGGGAGGAAAAGTTTGGAAGAGGCAGAGAAATCCTGCTC
TCCTCGCCTTCCAGCAGCTTCCTGTAGGTGGCAATCTCAATGTCAAGGGCCATCTTAACATTGAGCAGGT
CTTGGTATTCACGAAGGTGACGAGCCATTTCCTCCTTCATATTCTGAATCTCATCCTGCAGGCGGCCAAT
AGTGTCTTGGTAGTTAGCAGCTTCAACGGCAAAGTTCTCTTCCATTTCACGCATCTGGCGTTCCAGGGAC
TCATTGGTTCCTTTAAGGGCATCCACTTCACAGGTGAGGGACTGCACCTGTCTCCGGTACTCAGTGGACT
CCTGCTTTGCCTGGCGCAGGGCGTCATTGTTCCGGTTGGCAGCCTCAGAGAGGTCAGCAAACTTGGATTT
GTACCATTCTTCTGCCTCCTGCAGGTTCTTGGCAGCCACACTTTCATATTGCTGACGTACGTCACGCAGG
GCAGCCGTGAGGTCAGGCTTGGAAACATCCACATCGATTTGGACATGCTGTTCCTGAATCTGAGCCTGCA
GCTCCTGGATTTCCTCTTCGTGGAGTTTCTTCAAAAAGGCAATCTCTTCTTGCAAAGATTCCACTTTGCG
TTCAAGGTCAAGACGT
